>Addgene plasmid #131791 | pHAGE-N-FLAG-HA-TBK1 | addgene full sequence | sequence record 259483 | Addgene NGS Result
TTTTAAAAGAAAAGGGGGGATTGGGGGGTACAGTGCAGGGGAAAGAATAGTAGACATAATAGCAACAGAC
ATACAAACTAAAGAATTACAAAAACAAATTACAAAAATTCAAAATTTTCGGGTTTATTACAGGGACAGCA
GAGATCCAGTTTGGACTAGTGGAGTTCCGCGTTACATAACTTACGGTAAATGGCCCGCCTGGCTGACCGC
CCAACGACCCCCGCCCATTGACGTCAATAATGACGTATGTTCCCATAGTAACGCCAATAGGGACTTTCCA
TTGACGTCAATGGGTGGAGTATTTACGGTAAACTGCCCACTTGGCAGTACATCAAGTGTATCATATGCCA
AGTACGCCCCCTATTGACGTCAATGACGGTAAATGGCCCGCCTGGCATTATGCCCAGTACATGACCTTAT
GGGACTTTCCTACTTGGCAGTACATCTACGTATTAGTCATCGCTATTACCATGGTGATGCGGTTTTGGCA
GTACATCAATGGGCGTGGATAGCGGTTTGACTCACGGGGATTTCCAAGTCTCCACCCCATTGACGTCAAT
GGGAGTTTGTTTTGGCACCAAAATCAACGGGACTTTCCAAAATGTCGTAACAACTCCGCCCCATTGACGC
AAATGGGCGGTAGGCGTGTACGGTGGGAGGTCTATATAAGCAGAGCTCGTTTAGTGAACCGTCAGATCGC
CTGGAGACGCCATCCACGCTGTTTTGACCTCCATAGAAGACACCGGCGGCCGCAGATCTCTCGAGGTTGA
TCTGCCACCATGGACTACAAGGATGACGATGACAAGCTCGATGGAGGATACCCATACGATGTTCCAGATT
ACGCTGCTCGAGGTTATCAAACAAGTTTGTACAAAAAAGTTGGCATGCAGAGCACTTCTAATCATCTGTG
GCTTTTATCTGATATTTTAGGCCAAGGAGCTACTGCAAATGTCTTTCGTGGAAGACATAAGAAAACTGGT
GATTTATTTGCTATCAAAGTATTTAATAACATAAGCTTCCTTCGTCCAGTGGATGTTCAAATGAGAGAAT
TTGAAGTGTTGAAAAAACTCAATCACAAAAATATTGTCAAATTATTTGCTATTGAAGAGGAGACAACAAC
AAGACATAAAGTACTTATTATGGAATTTTGTCCATGTGGGAGTTTATACACTGTTTTAGAAGAACCTTCT
AATGCCTATGGACTACCAGAATCTGAATTCTTAATTGTTTTGCGAGATGTGGTGGGTGGAATGAATCATC
TACGAGAGAATGGTATAGTGCACCGTGATATCAAGCCAGGAAATATCATGCGTGTTATAGGGGAAGATGG
ACAGTCTGTGTACAAACTCACAGATTTTGGTGCAGCTAGAGAATTAGAAGATGATGAGCAGTTTGTTTCT
CTGTATGGCACAGAAGAATATTTGCACCCTGATATGTATGAGAGAGCAGTGCTAAGAAAAGATCATCAGA
AGAAATATGGAGCAACAGTTGATCTTTGGAGCATTGGGGTAACATTTTACCATGCAGCTACTGGATCACT
GCCATTTAGACCCTTTGAAGGGCCTCGTAGGAATAAAGAAGTGATGTATAAAATAATTACAGGAAAGCCT
TCTGGTGCAATATCTGGAGTACAGAAAGCAGAAAATGGACCAATTGACTGGAGTGGAGACATGCCTGTTT
CTTGCAGTCTTTCTCGGGGTCTTCAGGTTCTACTTACCCCTGTTCTTGCAAACATCCTTGAAGCAGATCA
GGAAAAGTGTTGGGGTTTTGACCAGTTTTTTGCAGAAACTAGTGATATACTTCACCGAATGGTAATTCAT
GTTTTTTCGCTACAACAAATGACAGCTCATAAGATTTATATACATAGCTATAATACTGCTACTATATTTC
ATGAACTGGTATATAAACAAACCAAAATTATTTCTTCAAATCAAGAACTTATCTACGAAGGGCGACGCTT
AGTCTTAGAACCTGGAAGGCTGGCACAACATTTCCCTAAAACTACTGAGGAAAACCCTATATTTGTAGTA
AGCCGGGAACCTCTGAATACCATAGGATTAATATATGAAAAAATTTCCCTCCCTAAAGTACATCCACGTT
ATGATTTAGACGGGGATGCTAGCATGGCTAAGGCAATAACAGGGGTTGTGTGTTATGCCTGCAGAATTGC
CAGTACCTTACTGCTTTATCAGGAATTAATGCGAAAGGGGATACGATGGCTGATTGAATTAATTAAAGAT
GATTACAATGAAACTGTTCACAAAAAGACAGAAGTTGTGATCACATTGGATTTCTGTATCAGAAACATTG
AAAAAACTGTGAAAGTATATGAAAAGTTGATGAAGATCAACCTGGAAGCGGCAGAGTTAGGTGAAATTTC
AGACATACACACCAAATTGTTGAGACTTTCCAGTTCTCAGGGAACAATAGAAACCAGTCTTCAGGATATC
GACAGCAGATTATCTCCAGGTGGATCACTGGCAGACGCATGGGCACATCAAGAAGGCACTCATCCGAAAG
ACAGAAATGTAGAAAAACTACAAGTCCTGTTAAATTGCATGACAGAGATTTACTATCAGTTCAAAAAAGA
CAAAGCAGAACGTAGATTAGCTTATAATGAAGAACAAATCCACAAATTTGATAAGCAAAAACTGTATTAC
CATGCCACAAAAGCTATGACGCACTTTACAGATGAATGTGTTAAAAAGTATGAGGCATTTTTGAATAAGT
CAGAAGAATGGATAAGAAAGATGCTTCATCTTAGGAAACAGTTATTATCGCTGACTAATCAGTGTTTTGA
TATTGAAGAAGAAGTATCAAAATATCAAGAATATACTAATGAGTTACAAGAAACTCTGCCTCAGAAAATG
TTTACAGCTTCCAGTGGAATCAAACATACCATGACCCCAATTTATCCAAGTTCTAACACATTAGTAGAAA
TGACTCTTGGTATGAAGAAATTAAAGGAAGAGATGGAAGGGGTGGTTAAAGAACTTGCTGAAAATAACCA
CATTTTAGAAAGGTTTGGCTCTTTAACCATGGATGGTGGCCTTCGCAACGTTGACTGTCTTTAGCCAACT
TTCTTGTACAAAGTGGTTCGATAACGAATTCCGCCCCCCCCCCCTAACGTTACTGGCCGAAGCCGCTTGG
AATAAGGCCGGTGTGCGTTTGTCTATATGTTATTTTCCACCATATTGCCGTCTTTTGGCAATGTGAGGGC
CCGGAAACCTGGCCCTGTCTTCTTGACGAGCATTCCTAGGGGTCTTTCCCCTCTCGCCAAAGGAATGCAA
GGTCTGTTGAATGTCGTGAAGGAAGCAGTTCCTCTGGAAGCTTCTTGAAGACAAACAACGTCTGTAGCGA
CCCTTTGCAGGCAGCGGAACCCCCCACCTGGCGACAGGTGCCTCTGCGGCCAAAAGCCACGTGTATAAGA
TACACCTGCAAAGGCGGCACAACCCCAGTGCCACGTTGTGAGTTGGATAGTTGTGGAAAGAGTCAAATGG
CTCTCCTCAAGCGTATTCAACAAGGGGCTGAAGGATGCCCAGAAGGTACCCCATTGTATGGGATCTGATC
TGGGGCCTCGGTGCACATGCTTTACATGTGTTTAGTCGAGGTTAAAAAAACGTCTAGGCCCCCCGAACCA
CGGGGACGTGGTTTTCCTTTGAAAAACACGATGATAATATGGCCACAACCATGACCGAGTACAAGCCCAC
GGTGCGCCTCGCCACCCGCGACGACGTCCCCAGGGCCGTACGCACCCTCGCCGCCGCGTTCGCCGACTAC
CCCGCCACGCGCCACACCGTCGATCCGGACCGCCACATCGAGCGGGTCACCGAGCTGCAAGAACTCTTCC
TCACGCGCGTCGGGCTCGACATCGGCAAGGTGTGGGTCGCGGACGACGGCGCCGCGGTGGCGGTCTGGAC
CACGCCGGAGAGCGTCGAAGCGGGGGCGGTGTTCGCCGAGATCGGCCCGCGCATGGCCGAGTTGAGCGGT
TCCCGGCTGGCCGCGCAGCAACAGATGGAAGGCCTCCTGGCGCCGCACCGGCCCAAGGAGCCCGCGTGGT
TCCTGGCCACCGTCGGCGTCTCGCCCGACCACCAGGGCAAGGGTCTGGGCAGCGCCGTCGTGCTCCCCGG
AGTGGAGGCGGCCGAGCGCGCCGGGGTGCCCGCCTTCCTGGAGACCTCCGCGCCCCGCAACCTCCCCTTC
TACGAGCGGCTCGGCTTCACCGTCACCGCCGACGTCGAGGTGCCCGAAGGACCGCGCACCTGGTGCATGA
CCCGCAAGCCCGGTGCCTGATGCATCGATGGATCCTAATCAACCTCTGGATTACAAAATTTGTGAAAGAT
TGACTGGTATTCTTAACTATGTTGCTCCTTTTACGCTATGTGGATACGCTGCTTTAATGCCTTTGTATCA
TGCTATTGCTTCCCGTATGGCTTTCATTTTCTCCTCCTTGTATAAATCCTGGTTGCTGTCTCTTTATGAG
GAGTTGTGGCCCGTTGTCAGGCAACGTGGCGTGGTGTGCACTGTGTTTGCTGACGCAACCCCCACTGGTT
GGGGCATTGCCACCACCTGTCAGCTCCTTTCCGGGACTTTCGCTTTCCCCCTCCCTATTGCCACGGCGGA
ACTCATCGCCGCCTGCCTTGCCCGCTGCTGGACAGGGGCTCGGCTGTTGGGCACTGACAATTCCGTGGTG
TTGTCGGGGAAATCATCGTCCTTTCCTTGGCTGCTCGCCTGTGTTGCCACCTGGATTCTGCGCGGGACGT
CCTTCTGCTACGTCCCTTCGGCCCTCAATCCAGCGGACCTTCCTTCCCGCGGCCTGCTGCCGGCTCTGCG
GCCTCTTCCGCGTCTTCGCCTTCGCCCTCAGACGAGTCGGATCTCCCTTTGGGCCGCCTCCCCGCCTGAG
ATCCTTTAAGACCAATGACTTACAAGGCAGCTGTAGATCTTAGCCACTTTTTAAAAGAAAAGGGGGGACT
GGAAGGGCTAATTCACTCCCAACGAAGACAAGATCTGCTTTTTGCTTGTACTGGGTCTCTCTGGTTAGAC
CAGATCTGAGCCTGGGAGCTCTCTGGCTAACTAGGGAACCCACTGCTTAAGCCTCAATAAAGCTTGCCTT
GAGTGCTTCAAGTAGTGTGTGCCCGTCTGTTGTGTGACTCTGGTAACTAGAGATCCCTCAGACCCTTTTA
GTCAGTGTGGAAAATCTCTAGCAGTAGTAGTTCATGTCATCTTATTATTCAGTATTTATAACTTGCAAAG
AAATGAATATCAGAGAGTGAGAGGCCCGGGTTAATTAAGGAAAGGGCTAGATCATTCTTGAAGACGAAAG
GGCCTCGTGATACGCCTATTTTTATAGGTTAATGTCATGATAATAATGGTTTCTTAGACGTCAGGTGGCA
CTTTTCGGGGAAATGTGCGCGGAACCCCTATTTGTTTATTTTTCTAAATACATTCAAATATGTATCCGCT
CATGAGACAATAACCCTGATAAATGCTTCAATAATATTGAAAAAGGAAGAGTATGAGTATTCAACATTTC
CGTGTCGCCCTTATTCCCTTTTTTGCGGCATTTTGCCTTCCTGTTTTTGCTCACCCAGAAACGCTGGTGA
AAGTAAAAGATGCTGAAGATCAGTTGGGTGCACGAGTGGGTTACATCGAACTGGATCTCAACAGCGGTAA
GATCCTTGAGAGTTTTCGCCCCGAAGAACGTTTTCCAATGATGAGCACTTTTAAAGTTCTGCTATGTGGC
GCGGTATTATCCCGTGTTGACGCCGGGCAAGAGCAACTCGGTCGCCGCATACACTATTCTCAGAATGACT
TGGTTGAGTACTCACCAGTCACAGAAAAGCATCTTACGGATGGCATGACAGTAAGAGAATTATGCAGTGC
TGCCATAACCATGAGTGATAACACTGCGGCCAACTTACTTCTGACAACGATCGGAGGACCGAAGGAGCTA
ACCGCTTTTTTGCACAACATGGGGGATCATGTAACTCGCCTTGATCGTTGGGAACCGGAGCTGAATGAAG
CCATACCAAACGACGAGCGTGACACCACGATGCCTGTAGCAATGGCAACAACGTTGCGCAAACTATTAAC
TGGCGAACTACTTACTCTAGCTTCCCGGCAACAATTAATAGACTGGATGGAGGCGGATAAAGTTGCAGGA
CCACTTCTGCGCTCGGCCCTTCCGGCTGGCTGGTTTATTGCTGATAAATCTGGAGCCGGTGAGCGTGGGT
CTCGCGGTATCATTGCAGCACTGGGGCCAGATGGTAAGCCCTCCCGTATCGTAGTTATCTACACGACGGG
GAGTCAGGCAACTATGGATGAACGAAATAGACAGATCGCTGAGATAGGTGCCTCACTGATTAAGCATTGG
TAACTGTCAGACCAAGTTTACTCATATATACTTTAGATTGATTTAAAACTTCATTTTTAATTTAAAAGGA
TCTAGGTGAAGATCCTTTTTGATAATCTCATGACCAAAATCCCTTAACGTGAGTTTTCGTTCCACTGAGC
GTCAGACCCCGTAGAAAAGATCAAAGGATCTTCTTGAGATCCTTTTTTTCTGCGCGTAATCTGCTGCTTG
CAAACAAAAAAACCACCGCTACCAGCGGTGGTTTGTTTGCCGGATCAAGAGCTACCAACTCTTTTTCCGA
AGGTAACTGGCTTCAGCAGAGCGCAGATACCAAATACTGTTCTTCTAGTGTAGCCGTAGTTAGGCCACCA
CTTCAAGAACTCTGTAGCACCGCCTACATACCTCGCTCTGCTAATCCTGTTACCAGTGGCTGCTGCCAGT
GGCGATAAGTCGTGTCTTACCGGGTTGGACTCAAGACGATAGTTACCGGATAAGGCGCAGCGGTCGGGCT
GAACGGGGGGTTCGTGCACACAGCCCAGCTTGGAGCGAACGACCTACACCGAACTGAGATACCTACAGCG
TGAGCTATGAGAAAGCGCCACGCTTCCCGAAGGGAGAAAGGCGGACAGGTATCCGGTAAGCGGCAGGGTC
GGAACAGGAGAGCGCACGAGGGAGCTTCCAGGGGGAAACGCCTGGTATCTTTATAGTCCTGTCGGGTTTC
GCCACCTCTGACTTGAGCGTCGATTTTTGTGATGCTCGTCAGGGGGGCGGAGCCTATGGAAAAACGCCAG
CAACGCGGCCTTTTTACGGTTCCTGGCCTTTTGCTGGCCTTTTGCTCACATGTTCTTTCCTGCGTTATCC
CCTGATTCTGTGGATAACCGTATTACCGCCTTTGAGTGAGCTGATACCGCTCGCCGCAGCCGAACGACCG
AGCGCAGCGAGTCAGTGAGCGAGGAAGCGGAAGAGCGCCCAATACGCAAACCGCCTCTCCCCGCGCGTTG
GCCGATTCATTAATGCAGCAAGCTCATGGCTGACTAATTTTTTTTATTTATGCAGAGGCCGAGGCCGCCT
CGGCCTCTGAGCTATTCCAGAAGTAGTGAGGAGGCTTTTTTGGAGGCCTAGGCTTTTGCAAAAAGCTCCC
CGTGGCACGACAGGTTTCCCGACTGGAAAGCGGGCAGTGAGCGCAACGCAATTAATGTGAGTTAGCTCAC
TCATTAGGCACCCCAGGCTTTACACTTTATGCTTCCGGCTCGTATGTTGTGTGGAATTGTGAGCGGATAA
CAATTTCACACAGGAAACAGCTATGACATGATTACGAATTTCACAAATAAAGCATTTTTTTCACTGCATT
CTAGTTGTGGTTTGTCCAAACTCATCAATGTATCTTATCATGTCTGGATCAACTGGATAACTCAAGCTAA
CCAAAATCATCCCAAACTTCCCACCCCATACCCTATTACCACTGCCAATTACCTGTGGTTTCATTTACTC
TAAACCTGTGATTCCTCTGAATTATTTTCATTTTAAAGAAATTGTATTTGTTAAATATGTACTACAAACT
TAGTAGTTGGAAGGGCTAATTCACTCCCAAAGAAGACAAGATATCCTTGATCTGTGGATCTACCACACAC
AAGGCTACTTCCCTGATTAGCAGAACTACACACCAGGGCCAGGGGTCAGATATCCACTGACCTTTGGATG
GTGCTACAAGCTAGTACCAGTTGAGCCAGATAAGGTAGAAGAGGCCAATAAAGGAGAGAACACCAGCTTG
TTACACCCTGTGAGCCTGCATGGGATGGATGACCCGGAGAGAGAAGTGTTAGAGTGGAGGTTTGACAGCC
GCCTAGCATTTCATCACGTGGCCCGAGAGCTGCATCCGGAGTACTTCAAGAACTGCTGATATCGAGCTTG
CTACAAGGGACTTTCCGCTGGGGACTTTCCAGGGAGGCGTGGCCTGGGCGGGACTGGGGAGTGGCGAGCC
CTCAGATCCTGCATATAAGCAGCTGCTTTTTGCCTGTACTGGGTCTCTCTGGTTAGACCAGATCTGAGCC
TGGGAGCTCTCTGGCTAACTAGGGAACCCACTGCTTAAGCCTCAATAAAGCTTGCCTTGAGTGCTTCAAG
TAGTGTGTGCCCGTCTGTTGTGTGACTCTGGTAACTAGAGATCCCTCAGACCCTTTTAGTCAGTGTGGAA
AATCTCTAGCAGTGGCGCCCGAACAGGGACTTGAAAGCGAAAGGGAAACCAGAGGAGCTCTCTCGACGCA
GGACTCGGCTTGCTGAAGCGCGCACGGCAAGAGGCGAGGGGCGGCGACTGGTGAGTACGCCAAAAATTTT
GACTAGCGGAGGCTAGAAGGAGAGAGATGGGTGCGAGAGCGTCAGTATTAAGCGGGGGAGAATTAGATCG
CGATGGGAAAAAATTCGGTTAAGGCCAGGGGGAAAGAAAAAATATAAATTAAAACATATAGTATGGGCAA
GCAGGGAGCTAGAACGATTCGCAGTTAATCCTGGCCTGTTAGAAACATCAGAAGGCTGTAGACAAATACT
GGGACAGCTACAACCATCCCTTCAGACAGGATCAGAAGAACTTAGATCATTATATAATACAGTAGCAACC
CTCTATTGTGTGCATCAAAGGATAGAGATAAAAGACACCAAGGAAGCTTTAGACAAGATAGAGGAAGAGC
AAAACAAAAGTAAGACCACCGCACAGCAAGCGGCCGGCCGCTGATCTTCAGACCTGGAGGAGGAGATATG
AGGGACAATTGGAGAAGTGAATTATATAAATATAAAGTAGTAAAAATTGAACCATTAGGAGTAGCACCCA
CCAAGGCAAAGAGAAGAGTGGTGCAGAGAGAAAAAAGAGCAGTGGGAATAGGAGCTTTGTTCCTTGGGTT
CTTGGGAGCAGCAGGAAGCACTATGGGCGCAGCGTCAATGACGCTGACGGTACAGGCCAGACAATTATTG
TCTGGTATAGTGCAGCAGCAGAACAATTTGCTGAGGGCTATTGAGGCGCAACAGCATCTGTTGCAACTCA
CAGTCTGGGGCATCAAGCAGCTCCAGGCAAGAATCCTGGCTGTGGAAAGATACCTAAAGGATCAACAGCT
CCTGGGGATTTGGGGTTGCTCTGGAAAACTCATTTGCACCACTGCTGTGCCTTGGAATGCTAGTTGGAGT
AATAAATCTCTGGAACAGATTTGGAATCACACGACCTGGATGGAGTGGGACAGAGAAATTAACAATTACA
CAAGCTTAATACACTCCTTAATTGAAGAATCGCAAAACCAGCAAGAAAAGAATGAACAAGAATTATTGGA
ATTAGATAAATGGGCAAGTTTGTGGAATTGGTTTAACATAACAAATTGGCTGTGGTATATAAAATTATTC
ATAATGATAGTAGGAGGCTTGGTAGGTTTAAGAATAGTTTTTGCTGTACTTTCTATAGTGAATAGAGTTA
GGCAGGGATATTCACCATTATCGTTTCAGACCCACCTCCCAACCCCGAGGGGACCCGACAGGCCCGAAGG
AATAGAAGAAGAAGGTGGAGAGAGAGACAGAGACAGATCCATTCGATTAGTGAACGGATCTCGACGGTAT
CGCCGAATTAATTCACAAATGGCAGTATTCATCCACAA
Features (pLannotate 1.2.2; 29 found; start..end, strand, type, name):
      1..118     +  misc_feature   cPPT/CTS: central polypurine tract and central termination sequence of HIV-1
    170..473     +  enhancer       CMV enhancer: human cytomegalovirus immediate early enhancer
    474..677     +  promoter       CMV promoter: human cytomegalovirus (CMV) immediate early promoter
    786..806     +  CDS            FLAG (fragment): FLAG® epitope tag, followed by an enterokinase cleavage site
    819..845     +  CDS            3xHA (fragment): three tandem HA epitope tags
    862..879     +  protein_bind   attB1 (fragment): mutant version of attB; core recombination site for the Gateway® BP reaction BP Clonase™
    885..3071    +  CDS            TBK1: TBK1_HUMAN - Also known as NAK From Homo sapiens (Human).
   3079..3096    -  protein_bind   attB2 (fragment): mutant version of attB; core recombination site for the Gateway® BP reaction BP Clonase™
   3215..3677    +  misc_feature   IRES: internal ribosome entry site (IRES) of the encephalomyocarditis virus (EMCV)
   3691..4290    +  CDS            PuroR: puromycin N-acetyltransferase; pac from Streptomyces alboniger; confers resistance to puromycin
   4307..4895    +  misc_feature   WPRE: woodchuck hepatitis virus posttranscriptional regulatory element
   4903..4968    +  CDS            nef (fragment): NEF_HV1Z2 - Experimental evidence at protein level: Swiss-Prot protein existence level 1. Extracellular Nef protein targets CD4(+) T-lymphocytes for apoptosis by interacting with CXCR4 surface receptors. From Human immunodeficiency virus type 1 group M subtype D (isolate Z2/CDC-Z34) (HIV-1).
   4970..5203    +  LTR            3' LTR (ΔU3): self-inactivating 3' long terminal repeat (LTR) from HIV-1
   5408..5512    +  promoter       AmpR promoter: bla
   5513..6373    +  CDS            AmpR: β-lactamase; bla; confers resistance to ampicillin, carbenicillin, and related antibiotics
   6544..7132    +  rep_origin     ori: high-copy-number ColE1/pMB1/pBR322/pUC origin of replication
   7315..7369    +  CDS            lacI (fragment): lac repressor; lacI; The lac repressor binds to the lac operator to inhibit transcription in E. coli. This inhibition can be relieved by adding lactose or isopropyl-β-D-thiogalactopyranoside (IPTG).
   7375..7468    +  rep_origin     SV40 ori (fragment): SV40 origin of replication
   7493..7530    +  CDS            lacI (fragment): lac repressor; lacI; The lac repressor binds to the lac operator to inhibit transcription in E. coli. This inhibition can be relieved by adding lactose or isopropyl-β-D-thiogalactopyranoside (IPTG).
   7543..7564    +  protein_bind   CAP binding site: CAP binding activates transcription in the presence of cAMP. E. coli catabolite activator protein
   7579..7609    +  promoter       lac promoter: promoter for the E. coli lac operon
   7617..7633    +  protein_bind   lac operator: The lac repressor binds to the lac operator to inhibit transcription in E. coli. This inhibition can be relieved by adding lactose or isopropyl-β-D-thiogalactopyranoside (IPTG). lac repressor encoded by lacI
   7667..7750    +  polyA_signal   SV40 poly(A) signal (fragment): SV40 polyadenylation signal
   7917..8246    +  CDS            nef (fragment): NEF_HV1BR - Experimental evidence at protein level: Swiss-Prot protein existence level 1. Extracellular Nef protein targets CD4(+) T-lymphocytes for apoptosis by interacting with CXCR4 surface receptors (PubMed:14990729). From Human immunodeficiency virus type 1 group M subtype B (isolate BRU/LAI) (HIV-1).
   8294..8551    +  LTR            5' LTR (truncated): truncated 5' long terminal repeat (LTR) from HIV-1
   8598..8723    +  misc_feature   HIV-1 Ψ: packaging signal of human immunodeficiency virus type 1
   8707..9045    +  CDS            HIV-1 gag (fragment): gag protein from human immunodeficiency virus 1; gag
   9220..9453    +  misc_feature   RRE: The Rev response element (RRE) of HIV-1 allows for Rev-dependent mRNA export from the nucleus to the cytoplasm.
   9830..9930    +  CDS            Rev (fragment): human immunodeficiency virus 1 (HIV-1) Rev protein; rev; enhances nuclear export of unspliced and incompletely spliced viral mRNAs
