[The description below was written by a language model from this plasmid's Addgene catalogue record and pLannotate feature annotations shown in this document.]
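Description:
pHAGE-N-FLAG-HA-TBK1 is an HIV-1-based lentiviral vector for mammalian expression of full-length wild-type human TBK1 (TANK-binding kinase 1, also known as NAK). It was built by Gateway recombination into the pHAGE-N-FLAG-HA-IRES-PURO backbone, and residual attB1 and attB2 sites flank the roughly 2.2 kb TBK1 coding sequence. In bacteria the 9,978 bp plasmid replicates from a high-copy ColE1/pUC-type origin and is selected through the β-lactamase (AmpR) gene. The annotation also picks up small backbone remnants, including lac promoter/operator elements and fragments of lacI, the SV40 origin and the SV40 poly(A) signal.

The expression cassette is driven by the CMV immediate-early enhancer and promoter. Backbone-encoded FLAG and HA epitopes lie upstream of attB1, so TBK1 is produced with an N-terminal tandem FLAG-HA tag suitable for detection or affinity purification. Downstream, an EMCV IRES allows cap-independent translation of puromycin N-acetyltransferase from the same transcript, which links puromycin resistance in transduced cells to TBK1 expression. A WPRE follows to enhance transcript stability and expression.

The viral elements comprise a 5′ LTR (annotated as truncated), the Ψ packaging signal with a partial gag sequence, the RRE for Rev-dependent nuclear export of the genomic RNA, the cPPT/CTS that aids nuclear import, and a self-inactivating ΔU3 3′ LTR. Short nef and rev fragments are residual HIV-1 sequence. Packaging functions must be supplied in trans. According to the record, the construct is used to express wild-type TBK1 by lentiviral delivery, and the associated study concerns TBK1 sequestration at damaged mitochondria by PINK1/Parkin and its effect on mitosis.
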