Addgene plasmid #131791: pHAGE-N-FLAG-HA-TBK1
Purpose: Lentiviral vector expressing WT TBK1
Depositing lab: Alicia Pickrell. Depositing organization: Virginia Polytechnic Institute and State University. Publication: PINK1/Parkin Influences Cell Cycle by Sequestering TBK1 at Damaged Mitochondria, Inhibiting Mitosis. Sarraf SA, Sideris DP, Giagtzoglou N, Ni L, Kankel MW, Sen A, Bochicchio LE, Huang CH, Nussenzweig SC, Worley SH, Morton PD, Artavanis-Tsakonas S, Youle RJ, Pickrell AM. Cell Rep. 2019 Oct 1;29(1):225-235.e5. doi: 10.1016/j.celrep.2019.08.085. PubMed 31577952.
Backbone
  Vector backbone: pHAGE-N-FLAG-HA-IRES-PURO
  Backbone manufacturer: Gateway, backbone originally from J.Wade Harper lab
  Backbone size w/o insert (bp): 9613
  Total vector size (bp): 9978
  Vector type: Mammalian Expression, Lentiviral
  Selectable markers: Puromycin
Growth in bacteria
  Bacterial resistance: Ampicillin, 100 μg/mL
  Growth temperature: 37°C
  Growth strain: NEB Stable
  Copy number: High Copy
Gene/Insert
  Gene/Insert name: TBK1 WT
  Species: H. sapiens (human)
  Insert size (bp): 2190
  Mutation: WT full length
  GenBank ID: 29110
  Entrez Gene: TBK1 (a.k.a. FTDALS4, IIAE8, NAK, T2K)
  Promoter: CMV
  Tag / fusion protein: N-FLAG-HA (N terminal on backbone)
  Cloning method: Gateway Cloning
  Sequencing primers: 5′ CMV-F; 3′ SAS109 acatatagacaaacgcac
Terms and licenses: Academic/Nonprofit Terms; Industry Terms: Not Available to Industry
How to cite: pHAGE-N-FLAG-HA-TBK1 was a gift from Alicia Pickrell (Addgene plasmid # 131791 ; http://n2t.net/addgene:131791 ; RRID:Addgene_131791)
